Addgene plasmid #49367: pRF-PhlF
Depositing lab: Christopher Voigt. Depositing organization: Massachusetts Institute of Technology. Publication: Genomic mining of prokaryotic repressors for orthogonal logic gates. Stanton BC, Nielsen AA, Tamsir A, Clancy K, Peterson T, Voigt CA. Nat Chem Biol. 2013 Dec 8. doi: 10.1038/nchembio.1411. PubMed 24316737.
Backbone
  Vector backbone: pEXT20
  Vector type: Bacterial Expression, Synthetic Biology
Growth in bacteria
  Bacterial resistance: Ampicillin, 100 μg/mL
  Growth temperature: 37°C
  Growth strain: DH10B
  Copy number: Low Copy
Gene/Insert
  Gene/Insert name: PhlF repressor
  Species: Pseudomonas fluorescens
  Cloning method: Ligation Independent Cloning
  Sequencing primers: 5′ NA; 3′ EGFP-N
Terms and licenses: Academic/Nonprofit Terms; Industry Terms: Not Available to Industry
Depositor comments: Plasmid also contains YFP reporter (whose expression is controlled by a constitutive promoter containing an operator site for the indicated repressor).
How to cite: pRF-PhlF was a gift from Christopher Voigt (Addgene plasmid # 49367 ; http://n2t.net/addgene:49367 ; RRID:Addgene_49367)
