[The description below was written by a language model from this plasmid's Addgene catalogue record and pLannotate feature annotations shown in this document.]
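Description:
pRF-PhlF is a bacterial expression and synthetic-biology plasmid built on the pEXT20 backbone, combining an inducible repressor gene and a repressor-responsive fluorescent reporter on a single molecule. It is propagated in E. coli under ampicillin selection (AmpR with its native bla promoter) and is catalogued as low copy. The feature table shows an intact p15A origin, an f1 phage origin, and only fragments of ColE1/pBR322-type and RSF origins. Fragments of tetracycline- and chloramphenicol-resistance genes and of the bom site are also present, apparently as remnants of earlier cloning steps rather than functional markers.

The insert is the PhlF repressor from Pseudomonas fluorescens. The automated annotation does not label its coding sequence, but an unannotated gap lies between the tac promoter with its symmetric lac operator and a pair of terminators (rrnB T1 and T7Te), which is where the gene would be expected. A plasmid-borne lacI gene with its own promoter keeps this promoter off until IPTG is added, so repressor levels can be titrated. Downstream, an EYFP coding sequence followed by rrnB T1/T2 terminators acts as the readout. According to the depositor, it is driven by a constitutive promoter carrying an operator for PhlF, an element that is not annotated in the table. Inducing PhlF should therefore lower fluorescence, giving the inverted input–output behaviour of a NOT gate. A luxR gene, encoding the acyl-homoserine-lactone-responsive activator from Aliivibrio fischeri, is also present, but the record does not explain its role here.

The plasmid belongs to a set made for characterising mined prokaryotic repressors, measuring their response functions and orthogonality for use in genetic logic gates.
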