Features (pLannotate 1.2.2; 21 found; start..end, strand, type, name):
      3..24      +  misc_feature   bom (fragment): basis of mobility region from pBR322
    123..178     -  rep_origin     RSF ori (fragment): Plasmids containing the RSF 1030 origin of replication can be propagated in E. coli cells that contain additional plasmids with compatible origins.
    266..811     -  rep_origin     p15A ori: Plasmids containing the medium-copy-number p15A origin of replication can be propagated in E. coli cells that contain a second plasmid with the ColE1 origin.
    844..964     -  CDS            TcR (fragment): tetracycline efflux protein; tet; confers resistance to tetracycline
    974..992     +  promoter       tet promoter (fragment): E. coli promoter for tetracycline efflux protein gene
   1088..1837    -  CDS            luxR: LUXR_ALIFS - Experimental evidence at protein level: Swiss-Prot protein existence level 1. Transcriptional activator of the bioluminescence operon. Binds to the OHHL autoinducer. From Aliivibrio fischeri (Vibrio fischeri).
   1880..2959    -  CDS            lacI: LACI_ECOLI - Experimental evidence at protein level: Swiss-Prot protein existence level 1. Repressor of the lactose operon. Binds allolactose as an inducer. From Escherichia coli (strain K12).
   2960..3033    -  promoter       lacI promoter (fragment): lacI
   3094..3122    +  promoter       tac promoter: strong E. coli promoter; hybrid between the trp and lac UV5 promoters
   3128..3147    +  protein_bind   lac operator (symmetric): The lac repressor binds to the lac operator to inhibit transcription in E. coli. This inhibition can be relieved by adding lactose or isopropyl-β-D-thiogalactopyranoside (IPTG). The symmetric lac operator was optimized for tight binding of lac repressor. lac repressor encoded by lacI
   3807..3878    +  terminator     rrnB T1 terminator: transcription terminator T1 from the E. coli rrnB gene
   3894..3921    +  terminator     T7Te terminator: phage T7 early transcription terminator
   4020..4739    +  CDS            EYFP: enhanced YFP mammalian codon-optimized
   4830..4945    +  ncRNA          5S rRNA: Accession: RF00001 - 5S ribosomal RNA
   4949..5035    +  terminator     rrnB T1 terminator: Escherichia coli rrnB; transcription terminator T1 from the E. coli rrnB gene
   5127..5154    +  terminator     rrnB T2 terminator: transcription terminator T2 from the E. coli rrnB gene
   5173..5262    +  promoter       AmpR promoter: bla
   5265..6125    +  CDS            AmpR: β-lactamase; bla; confers resistance to ampicillin, carbenicillin, and related antibiotics
   6167..6622    +  rep_origin     f1 ori (sequence partly withheld): f1 bacteriophage origin of replication; arrow indicates direction of (+) strand synthesis
   6733..6966    +  rep_origin     ori (fragment): high-copy-number ColE1/pMB1/pBR322/pUC origin of replication
   7177..1       -  CDS            CmR (fragment) (across the origin): chloramphenicol acetyltransferase; cat; confers resistance to chloramphenicol
>Addgene plasmid #49367 | pRF-PhlF | depositor full sequence | sequence record 73330 | Full Sequence
GCTAGCGGAGTGTATACTGGCTTACTATGTTGGCACTGATGAGGGTGTCAGTGAAGTGCTTCATGTGGCA
GGAGAAAAAAGGCTGCACCGGTGCGTCAGCAGAATATGTGATACAGGATATATTCCGCTTCCTCGCTCAC
TGACTCGCTACGCTCGGTCGTTCGACTGCGGCGAGCGGAAATGGCTTACGAACGGGGCGGAGATTTCCTG
GAAGATGCCAGGAAGATACTTAACAGGGAAGTGAGAGGGCCGCGGCAAAGCCGTTTTTCCATAGGCTCCG
CCCCCCTGACAAGCATCACGAAATCTGACGCTCAAATCAGTGGTGGCGAAACCCGACAGGACTATAAAGA
TACCAGGCGTTTCCCCCTGGCGGCTCCCTCGTGCGCTCTCCTGTTCCTGCCTTTCGGTTTACCGGTGTCA
TTCCGCTGTTATGGCCGCGTTTGTCTCATTCCACGCCTGACACTCAGTTCCGGGTAGGCAGTTCGCTCCA
AGCTGGACTGTATGCACGAACCCCCCGTTCAGTCCGACCGCTGCGCCTTATCCGGTAACTATCGTCTTGA
GTCCAACCCGGAAAGACATGCAAAAGCACCACTGGCAGCAGCCACTGGTAATTGATTTAGAGGAGTTAGT
CTTGAAGTCATGCGCCGGTTAAGGCTAAACTGAAAGGACAAGTTTTGGTGACTGCGCTCCTCCAAGCCAG
TTACCTCGGTTCAAAGAGTTGGTAGCTCAGAGAACCTTCGAAAAACCGCCCTGCAAGGCGGTTTTTTCGT
TTTCAGAGCAAGAGATTACGCGCAGACCAAAACGATCTCAAGAAGATCATCTTATTAATCAGATAAAATA
TTTGCTCATGAGCCCGAAGTGGCGAGCCCGATCTTCCCCATCGGTGATGTCGGCGATATAGGCGCCAGCA
ACCGCACCTGTGGCGCCGGTGATGCCGGCCACGATGCGTCCGGCGTAGAGGATCTGCTCATGTTTGACAG
CTTATCATCGATGCATAATGTGCCTGTCAAATGGACGAAGCAGGGATTCTGCAAACCCTATGCTACTCCC
TCGAGCCGTCAATTGTCTGATTCGTTACCAATTATTAATTTTTAAAGTATGGGCAATCAATTGCTCCTGT
TAAAATTGCTTTAGAAATACTTTGGCAGCGGTTTGTTGTATTGAGTTTCATTTGCGCATTGGTTAAATGG
AAAGTGACAGTACGCTCACTGCAACCTAATATTTTTGAAATATCCCAAGAGCTTTTTCCTTCGCATGCCC
ACGCTAAACATTCTTTTTCTCTTTTGGTTAAATCGTTGTTTGATTTATTATTTGCTATATTTATTTTTCG
ATAATTATCAACTAGAGAAGGAACAATTAATGGTATGTTCATACACGCATGTAAAAATAAACTATCTATA
TAGTTGTCTTTTTCTGAATGTGCAAAACTAAGCATTCCGAAGCCATTGTTAGCCGTATGAATAGGGAAAC
TAAACCCAGTGATAAGACCTGATGTTTTCGCTTCTTTAATTACATTTGGAGATTTTTTATTTACAGCATT
GTTTTCAAATATATTCCAATTAATTGGTGAATGATTGGAGTTAGAATAATCTACTATAGGATCATATTTT
ATTAAATTAGCGTCATCATAATATTGCCTCCATTTTTTAGGGTAATTATCTAGGATTGAAATATCAGATT
TAACCATAGAATGAGGATAAATGATCGCGAGTAAATAATATTCACAATGTACCATTTTAGTCATATCAGA
TAAGCATTGATTAATATCATTATTGCTTCTACAAGCTTTAATTTTATTAATTATTCTGTATGTGTCGTCG
GCATTTATGTTTTTCATCGAGGCCTTTCCTGTGTGACCCGCTGGAATAGGATCTTATCACTGCCCGCTTT
CCAGTCGGGAAACCTGTCGTGCCAGCTGCATTAATGAATCGGCCAACGCGCGGGGAGAGGCGGTTTGCGT
ATTGGGCGCCAGGGTGGTTTTTCTTTTCACCAGTGAGACTGGCAACAGCTGATTGCCCTTCACCGCCTGG
CCCTGAGAGAGTTGCAGCAAGCGGTCCACGCTGGTTTGCCCCAGCAGGCGAAAATCCTGTTTGATGGTGG
TTAACGGCGGGATATAACATGAGCTATCTTCGGTATCGTCGTATCCCACTACCGAGATATCCGCACCAAC
GCGCAGCCCGGACTCGGTAATGGCGCGCATTGCGCCCAGCGCCATCTGATCGTTGGCAACCAGCATCGCA
GTGGGAACGATGCCCTCATTCAGCATTTGCATGGTTTGTTGAAAACCGGACATGGCACTCCAGTCGCCTT
CCCGTTCCGCTATCGGCTGAATTTGATTGCGAGTGAGATATTTATGCCAGCCAGCCAGACGCAGACGCGC
CGAGACAGAACTTAATGGGCCCGCTAACAGCGCGATTTGCTGGTGACCCAATGCGACCAGATGCTCCACG
CCCAGTCGCGTACCGTCCTCATGGGAGAAAATAATACTGTTGATGGGTGTCTGGTCAGAGACATCAAGAA
ATAACGCCGGAACATTAGTGCAGGCAGCTTCCACAGCAATGGCATCCTGGTCATCCAGCGGATAGTTAAT
GATCAGCCCACTGACGCGTTGCGCGAGAAGATTGTGCACCGCCGCTTTACAGGCTTCGACGCCGCTTCGT
TCTACCATCGACACCACCACGCTGGCACCCAGTTGATCGGCGCGAGATTTAATCGCCGCGACAATTTGCG
ACGGCGCGTGCAGGGCCAGACTGGAGGTGGCAACGCCAATCAGCAACGACTGTTTGCCCGCCAGTTGTTG
TGCCACGCGGTTGGGAATGTAATTCAGCTCCGCCATCGCCGCTTCCACTTTTTCCCGCGTTTTCGCAGAA
ACGTGGCTGGCCTGGTTCACCACGCGGGAAACGGTCTGATAAGAGACACCGGCATACTCTGCGACATCGT
ATAACGTTACTGGTTTCATATTCACCACCCTGAATTGACTCTCTTCCGGGCGCTATCATGCCATACCGCG
AAAGGTTTTGCGCCATTCGATGGCGCGCCGCTTCGTCAGGCCACATAGCTTTCTTGTTCTGATCGGAACG
ATCGTTGGCTGTGTTGACAATTAATCATCGGCTCGTATAATGTGTGGAATTGTGAGCGCTCACAATTCTA
TGGACTATGTTTGAAAGGGAGAAATACTAGATGGCACGTACCCCGAGCCGTAGCAGCATTGGTAGCCTGC
GTAGTCCGCATACCCATAAAGCAATTCTGACCAGCACCATTGAAATCCTGAAAGAATGTGGTTATAGCGG
TCTGAGCATTGAAAGCGTTGCACGTCGTGCCGGTGCAAGCAAACCGACCATTTATCGTTGGTGGACCAAT
AAAGCAGCACTGATTGCCGAAGTGTATGAAAATGAAAGCGAACAGGTGCGTAAATTTCCGGATCTGGGTA
GCTTTAAAGCCGATCTGGATTTTCTGCTGCGTAATCTGTGGAAAGTTTGGCGTGAAACCATTTGTGGTGA
AGCATTTCGTTGTGTTATTGCAGAAGCACAGCTGGACCCTGCAACCCTGACCCAGCTGAAAGATCAGTTT
ATGGAACGTCGTCGTGAGATGCCGAAAAAACTGGTTGAAAATGCCATTAGCAATGGTGAACTGCCGAAAG
ATACCAATCGTGAACTGCTGCTGGATATGATTTTTGGTTTTTGTTGGTATCGCCTGCTGACCGAACAGCT
GACCGTTGAACAGGATATTGAAGAATTTACCTTCCTGCTGATTAATGGTGTTTGTCCGGGTACACAGCGT
TAACTAGGGCCCATACCCCCAGGCATCAAATAAAACGAAAGGCTCAGTCGAAAGACTGGGCCTTTCGTTT
TATCTGTTGTTTGTCGGTGAACGCTCTCTACTAGAGTCACACTGGCTCACCTTCGGGTGGGCCTTTCTGC
GTTTATACGACGTACGGTGGAATCTGATTCGTTACCAATTGACATGATACGAAACGTACCGTATCGTTAA
GGTTACTAGAGAAAGAGGAGAAATACTAGATGGTGAGCAAGGGCGAGGAGCTGTTCACCGGGGTGGTGCC
CATCCTGGTCGAGCTGGACGGCGACGTAAACGGCCACAAGTTCAGCGTGTCCGGCGAGGGCGAGGGCGAT
GCCACCTACGGCAAGCTGACCCTGAAGTTCATCTGCACCACCGGCAAGCTGCCCGTGCCCTGGCCCACCC
TCGTGACCACCTTCGGCTACGGCCTGCAATGCTTCGCCCGCTACCCCGACCACATGAAGCTGCACGACTT
CTTCAAGTCCGCCATGCCCGAAGGCTACGTCCAGGAGCGCACCATCTTCTTCAAGGACGACGGCAACTAC
AAGACCCGCGCCGAGGTGAAGTTCGAGGGCGACACCCTGGTGAACCGCATCGAGCTGAAGGGCATCGACT
TCAAGGAGGACGGCAACATCCTGGGGCACAAGCTGGAGTACAACTACAACAGCCACAACGTCTATATCAT
GGCCGACAAGCAGAAGAACGGCATCAAGGTGAACTTCAAGATCCGCCACAACATCGAGGACGGCAGCGTG
CAGCTCGCCGACCACTACCAGCAGAACACCCCCATCGGCGACGGCCCCGTGCTGCTGCCCGACAACCACT
ACCTGAGCTACCAGTCCGCCCTGAGCAAAGACCCCAACGAGAAGCGCGATCACATGGTCCTGCTGGAGTT
CGTGACCGCCGCCGGGATCACTCTCGGCATGGACGAGCTGTACAAGTAATAAGCTTGGCTGTTTTGGCGG
ATGAGAGAAGATTTTCAGCCTGATACAGATTAAATCAGAACGCAGAAGCGGTCTGATAAAACAGAATTTG
CCTGGCGGCAGTAGCGCGGTGGTCCCACCTGACCCCATGCCGAACTCAGAAGTGAAACGCCGTAGCGCCG
ATGGTAGTGTGGGGTCTCCCCATGCGAGAGTAGGGAACTGCCAGGCATCAAATAAAACGAAAGGCTCAGT
CGAAAGACTGGGCCTTTCGTTTTATCTGTTGTTTGTCGGTGAACGCTCTCCTGAGTAGGACAAATCCGCC
GGGAGCGGATTTGAACGTTGCGAAGCAACGGCCCGGAGGGTGGCGGGCAGGACGCCCGCCATAAACTGCC
AGGCATCAAATTAAGCAGAAGGCCATCCTGACGGATGGCCTTTTTGCGTTTCTACAAACTCTTTTGTTTA
TTTTTCTAAATACATTCAAATATGTATCCGCTCATGAGACAATAACCCTGATAAATGCTTCAATAATATT
GAAAAAGGAAGACTATGAGTATTCAACATTTCCGTGTCGCCCTTATTCCCTTTTTTGCGGCATTTTGCCT
TCCTGTTTTTGCTCACCCAGAAACGCTGGTGAAAGTAAAAGATGCTGAAGATCAGTTGGGTGCACGAGTG
GGTTACATCGAACTGGATCTCAACAGCGGTAAGATCCTTGAGAGTTTTCGCCCCGAAGAACGTTTTCCAA
TGATGAGCACTTTTAAAGTTCTGCTATGTGGCGCGGTATTATCCCGTGTTGACGCCGGGCAAGAGCAACT
CGGTCGCCGCATACACTATTCTCAGAATGACTTGGTTGAGTACTCACCAGTCACAGAAAAGCATCTTACG
GATGGCATGACAGTAAGAGAATTATGCAGTGCTGCCATAACCATGAGTGATAACACTGCGGCCAACTTAC
TTCTGACAACGATCGGAGGACCGAAGGAGCTAACCGCTTTTTTGCACAACATGGGGGATCATGTAACTCG
CCTTGATCGTTGGGAACCGGAGCTGAATGAAGCCATACCAAACGACGAGCGTGACACCACGATGCCTGCA
GCAATGGCAACAACGTTGCGCAAACTATTAACTGGCGAACTACTTACTCTAGCTTCCCGGCAACAATTAA
TAGACTGGATGGAGGCGGATAAAGTTGCAGGACCACTTCTGCGCTCGGCCCTTCCGGCTGGCTGGTTTAT
TGCTGATAAATCTGGAGCCGGTGAGCGTGGGTCTCGCGGTATCATTGCAGCACTGGGGCCAGATGGTAAG
CCCTCCCGTATCGTAGTTATCTACACGACGGGGAGTCAGGCAACTATGGATGAACGAAATAGACAGATCG
CTGAGATAGGTGCCTCACTGATTAAGCATTGGTAACTGTCAGACCAAGTTTACTCATATATACTTTAGAT
TGATT
[125 nt withheld, positions 6166-6290]
C
[141 nt withheld, positions 6292-6432]
CCTTTGACGTTGGAGTCCACGTTCTTTAATAGTGGACTCTTGTTCCAAACTTGAACAACACTCAACCCTA
TCTCGGGCTATTCTTTTGATTTATAAGGGATTTTGCCGATTTCGGCCTATTGGTTAAAAAATGAGCTGAT
TTAACAAAAATTTAACGCGAATTTTAACAAAATATTAACGTTTACAATTTAAAAGGATCTAGGTGAAGAT
CCTTTTTGATAATCTCATGACCAAAATCCCTTAACGTGAGTTTTCGTTCCACTGAGCGTCAGACCCCGTA
GAAAAGATCAAAGGATCTTCTTGAGATCCTTTTTTTCTGCGCGTAATCTGCTGCTTGCAAACAAAAAAAC
CACCGCTACCAGCGGTGGTTTGTTTGCCGGATCAAGAGCTACCAACTCTTTTTCCGAAGGTAACTGGCTT
CAGCAGAGCGCAGATACCAAATACTGTCCTTCTAGTGTAGCCGTAGTTAGGCCACCACTTCAAGAACTCT
GTAGCACCGCCTACATACCTCGCTCTGCTAATCCTGTTACCAGTCAGGCATTTGAGAAGCACACGGTCAC
ACTGCTTCCGGTAGTCAATAAACCGGTAAACCAGCAATAGACATAAGCGGCTATTTAACGACCCTGCCCT
GAACCGACGACCGGGTCGAATTTGCTTTCGAATTTCTGCCATTCATCCGCTTATTATCACTTATTCAGGC
GTAGCACCAGGCGTTTAAGGGCACCAATAACTGCCTTAAAAAAATTACGCCCCGCCCTGCCACTCATCGC
AGTACTGTTGTAATTCATTAAGCATTCTGCCGACATGGAAGCCATCACAGACGGCATGATGAACCTGAAT
CGCCAGCGGCATCAGCACCTTGTCGCCTTGCGTATAATATTTGCCCATG
