>Addgene plasmid #49367 | pRF-PhlF | depositor partial sequence | sequence record 73331 | PhlF coding sequence
ATGGCACGTACCCCGAGCCGTAGCAGCATTGGTAGCCTGCGTAGTCCGCATACCCATAAAGCAATTCTGA
CCAGCACCATTGAAATCCTGAAAGAATGTGGTTATAGCGGTCTGAGCATTGAAAGCGTTGCACGTCGTGC
CGGTGCAAGCAAACCGACCATTTATCGTTGGTGGACCAATAAAGCAGCACTGATTGCCGAAGTGTATGAA
AATGAAAGCGAACAGGTGCGTAAATTTCCGGATCTGGGTAGCTTTAAAGCCGATCTGGATTTTCTGCTGC
GTAATCTGTGGAAAGTTTGGCGTGAAACCATTTGTGGTGAAGCATTTCGTTGTGTTATTGCAGAAGCACA
GCTGGACCCTGCAACCCTGACCCAGCTGAAAGATCAGTTTATGGAACGTCGTCGTGAGATGCCGAAAAAA
CTGGTTGAAAATGCCATTAGCAATGGTGAACTGCCGAAAGATACCAATCGTGAACTGCTGCTGGATATGA
TTTTTGGTTTTTGTTGGTATCGCCTGCTGACCGAACAGCTGACCGTTGAACAGGATATTGAAGAATTTAC
CTTCCTGCTGATTAATGGTGTTTGTCCGGGTACACAGCGTTAA
