>Addgene plasmid #49367 | pRF-PhlF | depositor partial sequence | sequence record 73332 | YFP promoter (PhlF operator sequence listed in capital letters)
TTCGTTACCAATTGACATGATACGAAACGTACCGTATCGTTAAGGT
