>Addgene plasmid #49367 | pRF-PhlF | addgene partial sequence | sequence record 74754 | EGFP_N
CCGGTGAACAGCTCCTCGCCCTTGCTCACCATCTAGTATTTCTCCTCTTTCTCTAGTAACCTTAACGATA
CGGTACGTTTCGTATCATGTCAATTGGTAACGAATCAGATTCCACCGTACGTCGTATAAACGCAGAAAGG
CCCACCCGAAGGTGAGCCAGTGTGACTCTAGTAGAGAGCGTTCACCGACAAACAACAGATAAAACGAAAG
GCCCAGTCTTTCGACTGAGCCTTTCGTTTTATTTGATGCCTGGGGGTATGGGCCCTAGTTAACGCTGTGT
ACCCGGACAAACACCATTAATCAGCAGGAAGGTAAATTCTTCAATATCCTGTTCAACGGTCAGCTGTTCG
GTCAGCAGGCGATACCAACAAAAACCAAAAATCATATCCAGCAGCAGTTCACGATTGGTATCTTTCGGCA
GTTCACCATTGCTAATGGCATTTTCAACCAGTTTTTTCGGCATCTCACGACGACGTTCCATAAACTGATC
TTTCAGCTGGGTCAGGGTTGCAGGGTCCAGCTGTGCTTCTGCAATAACACAACGAAATGCTTCACCACAA
ATGGTTTCACGCCAAACTTTCCACAGATTACGCAGCAGAAAATCCAGATCGGCTTTAAAGCTACCCAGAT
CCGGAAATTTACGCACCTGTTCGCTTTCATTTTCATACACTTCGGCAATCAGTGCTGCTTTATTGGTCCA
CCAACGATAAATGGTCGGTTTGCTTGCACCGGCACGACGTGCAACGCTTTCAATGCTCAGACCGCTATAA
CCACATTCTTTCAGGATTTCAATGGTGCTGGTCAGAATTGCTTTATGGGTATGCGGACTACGCAGGCTAC
CAATGCTGCTACGGCTCGGGGTACGTGCCATCTAGTATTTCTCCCTTTCAAACATAGTCCATAGAATTGT
GAGCGCTCACAATTCCACACATTATACGAGCCGATGATTAATTGTCAACACAGCCAACGATCGTTCCGAT
CAGAACAAGAAAGCTATGT
