>Addgene plasmid #49367 | pRF-PhlF | addgene partial sequence | sequence record 74757 | pTrcHis_rev
AATCTTCTCTCATCCGCCAAAACAGCCAAGCTTATTACTTGTACAGCTCGTCCATGCCGAGAGTGATCCC
GGCGGCGGTCACGAACTCCAGCAGGACCATGTGATCGCGCTTCTCGTTGGGGTCTTTGCTCAGGGCGGAC
TGGTAGCTCAGGTAGTGGTTGTCGGGCAGCAGCACGGGGCCGTCGCCGATGGGGGTGTTCTGCTGGTAGT
GGTCGGCGAGCTGCACGCTGCCGTCCTCGATGTTGTGGCGGATCTTGAAGTTCACCTTGATGCCGTTCTT
CTGCTTGTCGGCCATGATATAGACGTTGTGGCTGTTGTAGTTGTACTCCAGCTTGTGCCCCAGGATGTTG
CCGTCCTCCTTGAAGTCGATGCCCTTCAGCTCGATGCGGTTCACCAGGGTGTCGCCCTCGAACTTCACCT
CGGCGCGGGTCTTGTAGTTGCCGTCGTCCTTGAAGAAGATGGTGCGCTCCTGGACGTAGCCTTCGGGCAT
GGCGGACTTGAAGAAGTCGTGCAGCTTCATGTGGTCGGGGTAGCGGGCGAAGCATTGCAGGCCGTAGCCG
AAGGTGGTCACGAGGGTGGGCCAGGGCACGGGCAGCTTGCCGGTGGTGCAGATGAACTTCAGGGTCAGCT
TGCCGTAGGTGGCATCGCCCTCGCCCTCGCCGGACACGCTGAACTTGTGGCCGTTTACGTCGCCGTCCAG
CTCGACCAGGATGGGCACCACCCCGGTGAACAGCTCCTCGCCCTTGCTCACCATCTAGTATTTCTCCTCT
TTCTCTAGTAACCTTAACGATACGGTACGTTTCGTATCATGTCAATTGGTAACGAATCAGATTCCACCGT
ACGTCGTATAAACGCAGAAAGGCCCACCCGAAGGTGAGCCAGTGTGACTCTAGTAGAGAGCGTTCACCGA
CAAACAACAGATAAAACGAAAGGCCCAGTCTTTCGACTGAGCCTTTC
