>Addgene plasmid #49367 | pRF-PhlF | addgene partial sequence | sequence record 75645 | lacI-F
AGGGCAATCAGCTGTTGCCAGTCTCACTGGTGAAAAGAAAAACCACCCTGGCGCCCAATACGCAAACCGC
CTCTCCCCGCGCGTTGGCCGATTCATTAATGCAGCTGGCACGACAGGTTTCCCGACTGGAAAGCGGGCAG
TGATAAGATCCTATTCCAGCGGGTCACACAGGAAAGGCCTCGATGAAAAACATAAATGCCGACGACACAT
ACAGAATAATTAATAAAATTAAAGCTTGTAGAAGCAATAATGATATTAATCAATGCTTATCTGATATGAC
TAAAATGGTACATTGTGAATATTATTTACTCGCGATCATTTATCCTCATTCTATGGTTAAATCTGATATT
TCAATCCTAGATAATTACCCTAAAAAATGGAGGCAATATTATGATGACGCTAATTTAATAAAATATGATC
CTATAGTAGATTATTCTAACTCCAATCATTCACCAATTAATTGGAATATATTTGAAAACAATGCTGTAAA
TAAAAAATCTCCAAATGTAATTAAAGAAGCGAAAACATCAGGTCTTATCACTGGGTTTAGTTTCCCTATT
CATACGGCTAACAATGGCTTCGGAATGCTTAGTTTTGCACATTCAGAAAAAGACAACTATATAGATAGTT
TATTTTTACATGCGTGTATGAACATACCATTAATTGTTCCTTCTCTAGTTGATAATTATCGAAAAATAAA
TATAGCAAATAATAAATCAAACAACGATTTAACCAAAAGAGAAAAAGAATGTTTAGCGTGGGCATGCGAA
GGAAAAAGCTCTTGGGATATTTCAAAAATATTAGGTTGCAGTGAGCGTACTGTCACTTTCCATTTAACCA
ATGCGCAAATGAAACTCAATACAACAAACCGCTGCCAAAGTATTTCTAAAGCAATTTTAACAGGAGCAAT
TGATTGCCCATACTTTAAAAATTAATAATTGGTAACGAATCAGACAATTGACGGCTCGAGGGAGTAGCAT
AGGGTTTGCAGAATCCCTGCT
